Addgene plasmid #86421: pSJ1726 (pFA6-NATMX-CDC42pr-KAR2SS-GFP1-10)
Purpose: N-terminal PCR tagging cassette for yeast codon optimized split GFP1-10 with CDC42 promoter and KAR2 signal sequence
Depositing lab: Sue Jaspersen. Depositing organization: Stowers Institute for Medical Research. Publication: Analysis of membrane proteins localizing to the inner nuclear envelope in living cells. Smoyer CJ, Katta SS, Gardner JM, Stoltz L, McCroskey S, Bradford WD, McClain M, Smith SE, Slaughter BD, Unruh JR, Jaspersen SL. J Cell Biol. 2016 Nov 21;215(4):575-590. Epub 2016 Nov 9. 10.1083/jcb.201607043 PubMed 27831485.
Backbone
  Vector backbone: pFA6-NATMX
  Backbone size w/o insert (bp): 4000
  Total vector size (bp): 5263
  Vector type: Yeast Expression
  Selectable markers: clonNAT
Growth in bacteria
  Bacterial resistance: Ampicillin, 100 μg/mL
  Growth temperature: 37°C
  Growth strain: DH5alpha
  Copy number: High Copy
Gene/Insert
  Gene/Insert name: CDC42pr-KAR2SS-GFP1-10
  Species: S. cerevisiae (budding yeast), Synthetic
  Tag / fusion protein: GFP1-10 (N terminal on insert)
Terms and licenses: Academic/Nonprofit Terms; Industry Terms: Not Available to Industry
How to cite: pSJ1726 (pFA6-NATMX-CDC42pr-KAR2SS-GFP1-10) was a gift from Sue Jaspersen (Addgene plasmid # 86421 ; http://n2t.net/addgene:86421 ; RRID:Addgene_86421)
