[The description below was written by a language model from this plasmid's Addgene catalogue record and pLannotate feature annotations shown in this document.]
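Description:
pSJ1726 (pFA6-NATMX-CDC42pr-KAR2SS-GFP1-10) is a roughly 5.3 kb pFA6-series template plasmid for PCR-based N-terminal tagging of genes in Saccharomyces cerevisiae. It is not a replicating yeast vector: the feature tables show no yeast origin or centromere. It is maintained in E. coli through a high-copy ColE1/pUC-type origin with ampicillin resistance (bla). SP6 and T7 promoters and short rop, bom and lacI fragments remain from the backbone. The yeast-selectable module is the NatMX cassette, in which Streptomyces noursei nourseothricin acetyltransferase is flanked by the Ashbya gossypii TEF promoter and terminator, conferring resistance to clonNAT.

Downstream of the marker and in the same orientation lies the tagging payload. It begins with a region of yeast genomic sequence that corresponds to the CDC42 promoter named in the record. The annotation software only flags a small overlapping dubious ORF and a spurious tRNA match in this region. Next comes a short KAR2 (BiP) fragment encoding the ER signal sequence, joined directly to a GFP-derived coding fragment. That fragment is annotated as a cyan GFP variant by similarity, but the record identifies it as yeast codon-optimized split GFP1-10. No terminator follows it, consistent with a cassette meant to be amplified with gene-specific homology arms and integrated just upstream of a target ORF. The target protein would then be expressed from the CDC42 promoter as a fusion with a signal sequence and GFP1-10 at its N terminus.

GFP1-10 fluoresces only when complemented by the GFP11 strand. The associated publication title concerns membrane proteins at the inner nuclear envelope, so such fusions presumably serve as split-GFP reporters of protein localization or topology in living cells. The two sequence records (depositor and sequencing-derived) differ by one nucleotide in length and show the same features in opposite orientation.
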