Features (pLannotate 1.2.2; 15 found; start..end, strand, type, name):
     64..168     -  promoter       AmpR promoter: bla
    263..298     +  CDS            rop (fragment): Rop protein, which maintains plasmids at low copy number; rop
    400..451     +  misc_feature   bom (fragment): basis of mobility region from pBR322
    514..532     +  promoter       SP6 promoter: promoter for bacteriophage SP6 RNA polymerase
    645..988     +  promoter       TEF promoter: Ashbya gossypii TEF promoter
    995..1559    +  CDS            NrsR (fragment): nourseothricin acetyltransferase; Streptomyces noursei nat1; confers resistance to nourseothricin
   1567..1764    +  terminator     TEF terminator: Ashbya gossypii TEF terminator
   1915..1932    +  tRNA           ileX (fragment): E. coli tRNA-Ile recognizing AUA; ileX
   2465..2551    -  CDS            YL230_YEAST (fragment): Protein uncertain: Swiss-Prot protein existence level 5. From Saccharomyces cerevisiae (strain ATCC 204508 / S288c) (Baker's yeast).
   2620..2715    +  CDS            KAR2 (fragment): BIP_YEAST - Also known as GRP78 From Saccharomyces cerevisiae (strain ATCC 204508 / S288c) (Baker's yeast).
   2710..3351    +  CDS            Enhanced Cyan-Emitting GFP (fragment): Enhanced Cyan-Emitting GFP is a basic (constitutively fluorescent) cyan fluorescent protein published in 2002, derived from Aequorea victoria.
   3431..3449    -  promoter       T7 promoter: promoter for bacteriophage T7 RNA polymerase
   3471..3524    -  CDS            lacI (fragment): lac repressor; lacI; The lac repressor binds to the lac operator to inhibit transcription in E. coli. This inhibition can be relieved by adding lactose or isopropyl-β-D-thiogalactopyranoside (IPTG).
   3707..4295    -  rep_origin     ori: high-copy-number ColE1/pMB1/pBR322/pUC origin of replication
   4466..63      -  CDS            AmpR (across the origin): β-lactamase; bla; confers resistance to ampicillin, carbenicillin, and related antibiotics
>Addgene plasmid #86421 | pSJ1726 (pFA6-NATMX-CDC42pr-KAR2SS-GFP1-10) | depositor full sequence | sequence record 169653 | pSJ1726 (pFA6-NATMX-CDC42pr-KAR2SS-GFP1-10) sequence 5263 bps
AACAGGAAGGCAAAATGCCGCAAAAAAGGGAATAAGGGCGACACGGAAATGTTGAATACTCATACTCTTC
CTTTTTCAATATTATTGAAGCATTTATCAGGGTTATTGTCTCATGAGCGGATACATATTTGAATGTATTT
AGAAAAATAAACAAATAGGGGTTCCGCGCACATTTCCCCGAAAAGTGCCACCTGACGTCTAAGAAACCAT
TATTATCATGACATTAACCTATAAAAATAGGCGTATCACGAGGCCCTTTCGTCTCGCGCGTTTCGGTGAT
GACGGTGAAAACCTCTGACACATGCAGCTCCCGGAGACGGTCACAGCTTGTCTGTAAGCGGATGCCGGGA
GCAGACAAGCCCGTCAGGGCGCGTCAGCGGGTGTTGGCGGGTGTCGGGGCTGGCTTAACTATGCGGCATC
AGAGCAGATTGTACTGAGAGTGCACCATATGGACATATTGTCGTTAGAACGCGGCTACAATTAATACATA
ACCTTATGTATCATACACATACGATTTAGGTGACACTATAGAACGCGGCCGCCAGCTGAAGCTTCGTACG
CTGCAGGTCGACGGATCCCCGGGTTAATTAAGGCGCGCCAGATCTGTTTAGCTTGCCTTGTCCCCGCCGG
GTCACCCGGCCAGCGACATGGAGGCCCAGAATACCCTCCTTGACAGTCTTGACGTGCGCAGCTCAGGGGC
ATGATGTGACTGTCGCCCGTACATTTAGCCCATACATCCCCATGTATAATCATTTGCATCCATACATTTT
GATGGCCGCACGGCGCGAAGCAAAAATTACGGCTCCTCGCTGCAGACCTGCGAGCAGGGAAACGCTCCCC
TCACAGACGCGTTGAATTGTCCCCACGCCGCGCCCCTGTAGAGAAATATAAAAGGTTAGGATTTGCCACT
GAGGTTCTTCTTTCATATACTTCCTTTTAAAATCTTGCTAGGATACAGTTCTCACATCACATCCGAACAT
AAACAACCATGGGTACCACTCTTGACGACACGGCTTACCGGTACCGCACCAGTGTCCCGGGGGACGCCGA
GGCCATCGAGGCACTGGATGGGTCCTTCACCACCGACACCGTCTTCCGCGTCACCGCCACCGGGGACGGC
TTCACCCTGCGGGAGGTGCCGGTGGACCCGCCCCTGACCAAGGTGTTCCCCGACGACGAATCGGACGACG
AATCGGACGACGGGGAGGACGGCGACCCGGACTCCCGGACGTTCGTCGCGTACGGGGACGACGGCGACCT
GGCGGGCTTCGTGGTCGTCTCGTACTCCGGCTGGAACCGCCGGCTGACCGTCGAGGACATCGAGGTCGCC
CCGGAGCACCGGGGGCACGGGGTCGGGCGCGCGTTGATGGGGCTCGCGACGGAGTTCGCCCGCGAGCGGG
GCGCCGGGCACCTCTGGCTGGAGGTCACCAACGTCAACGCACCGGCGATCCACGCGTACCGGCGGATGGG
GTTCACCCTCTGCGGCCTGGACACCGCCCTGTACGACGGCACCGCCTCGGACGGCGAGCAGGCGCTCTAC
ATGAGCATGCCCTGCCCCTAATCAGTACTGACAATAAAAAGATTCTTGTTTTCAAGAACTTGTCATTTGT
ATAGTTTTTTTATATTGTAGTTGTTCTATTTTAATCAAATGTTAGCGTGATTTATATTTTTTTTCGCCTC
GACATCATCTGCCCAGATGCGAAGTTAAGTGCGCAGAAAGTAATATCATGCGTCAATCGTATGTGAATGC
TGGTCGCTATACTGCTGTCGATTCGATACTAACGCCGCCATCCAGTGTCGAAAACGAGCTCGCCGCTCTA
GACAGGCCGGAACTCAAAAGGGTAATTTCGTGAAAAACAATCATCTACGGTATAAATAACAATTTAATTT
ACGTCTCTTTCGAAAATGCTCGTGTAGCTCAGTGGTTAGAGCTTCGTGCTTATAGCAACATTCGGTTTCC
GAAGTTTCTGTGCCAAAGACCTTTCAAACAGGCCTTTAAAAGCAACGCGACCCGTCGTGGGTTCAATCCC
CACCTCGAGCACTTTCTCTTTTTTTTTTAAAAAAAGTTGCATTATTTCTATCAACTGTTGTAGCTACGTT
ACACCTAATTTTGTATTGTAGACTGTTAGATAATCCACATATACAGGTAAATACGGCACATTGTCTTCTA
AACATCGCATTAAAGATGTCTTCCACCGTCGATTCAAGGGTCATTCAATACGGGTAATACTGCTTCCATT
GGGCCCTTCCAAACGAAACAAGATACGGGAAAAAGTGATAAAAAAAAGCAAACAAGGTTGATTGATCGAT
GATAGACGCGATTCTTGGAAAAGGCAAGAGCAGCGTTTTGATAAATAGGTTCCAGGTGTACCGAGATATA
CTGATTATCCTTCTCTGTCATTCTTCACTTTTTGCAATAGGTTTCCTTTGTCGCAAAAAATTATATTCGT
TATTTATTATACTATTCTATTTTCCTGAGGAGATAGGTTAACAAACGAATTAGAGAAGCAAAACTTATAA
AACAAGAAATAAACGTATTAGCTCTTCCACAAAGGAACTGTTTTACTTTTTTAAAGTCCCCAAGAGTAGT
CTCAAGGGAAAAAGCGTATCAAACATACCATGTTTTTCAACAGACTAAGCGCTGGCAAGCTGCTGGTACC
ACTCTCCGTGGTCCTGTACGCCCTTTTCGTGGTAATATTACCTTTATCCATGTCTAAAGGTGAAGAATTG
TTTACTGGTGTTGTTCCAATTTTGGTTGAATTGGATGGTGATGTTAATGGTCATAAATTTTCTGTTAGAG
GTGAAGGTGAAGGTGATGCTACTATTGGTAAATTGACTTTGAAATTTATTTGTACTACTGGTAAATTGCC
AGTTCCATGGCCAACTTTGGTTACTACTTTGACTTATGGTGTTCAATGTTTTTCTAGATATCCAGATCAT
ATGAAACAACATGATTTTTTTAAATCTGCTATGCCAGAAGGTTATGTTCAAGAAAGAACTATTTCTTTTA
AAGATGATGGTAAATATAAAACTAGAGCTGTTGTTAAATTTGAAGGTGATACTTTGGTTAATAGAATTGA
ATTGAAAGGTACTGATTTTAAAGAAGATGGTAATATTTTGGGTCATAAATTGGAATATAATTTTAATTCT
CATAATGTTTATATTACTGCTGATAAACAAAAAAATGGTATTAAAGCTAATTTTACTGTTAGACATAATG
TTGAAGATGGTTCTGTTCAATTGGCTGATCATTATCAACAAAATACTCCAATTGGTGATGGTCCAGTTTT
GTTGCCAGATAATCATTATTTGTCTACTCAAACTGTTTTGTCTAAAGATCCAAATGAAAAAGGTGGTGGT
TCTGGTGGTGGTTCTCATCGATGATATCAGATCCACTAGTGGCCTATGCGGCCGCGGATCTGCCGGTCTC
CCTATAGTGAGTCGTATTAATTTCGATAAGCCAGGTTAACCTGCATTAATGAATCGGCCAACGCGCGGGG
AGAGGCGGTTTGCGTATTGGGCGCTCTTCCGCTTCCTCGCTCACTGACTCGCTGCGCTCGGTCGTTCGGC
TGCGGCGAGCGGTATCAGCTCACTCAAAGGCGGTAATACGGTTATCCACAGAATCAGGGGATAACGCAGG
AAAGAACATGTGAGCAAAAGGCCAGCAAAAGGCCAGGAACCGTAAAAAGGCCGCGTTGCTGGCGTTTTTC
CATAGGCTCCGCCCCCCTGACGAGCATCACAAAAATCGACGCTCAAGTCAGAGGTGGCGAAACCCGACAG
GACTATAAAGATACCAGGCGTTTCCCCCTGGAAGCTCCCTCGTGCGCTCTCCTGTTCCGACCCTGCCGCT
TACCGGATACCTGTCCGCCTTTCTCCCTTCGGGAAGCGTGGCGCTTTCTCAATGCTCACGCTGTAGGTAT
CTCAGTTCGGTGTAGGTCGTTCGCTCCAAGCTGGGCTGTGTGCACGAACCCCCCGTTCAGCCCGACCGCT
GCGCCTTATCCGGTAACTATCGTCTTGAGTCCAACCCGGTAAGACACGACTTATCGCCACTGGCAGCAGC
CACTGGTAACAGGATTAGCAGAGCGAGGTATGTAGGCGGTGCTACAGAGTTCTTGAAGTGGTGGCCTAAC
TACGGCTACACTAGAAGGACAGTATTTGGTATCTGCGCTCTGCTGAAGCCAGTTACCTTCGGAAAAAGAG
TTGGTAGCTCTTGATCCGGCAAACAAACCACCGCTGGTAGCGGTGGTTTTTTTGTTTGCAAGCAGCAGAT
TACGCGCAGAAAAAAAGGATCTCAAGAAGATCCTTTGATCTTTTCTACGGGGTCTGACGCTCAGTGGAAC
GAAAACTCACGTTAAGGGATTTTGGTCATGAGATTATCAAAAAGGATCTTCACCTAGATCCTTTTAAATT
AAAAATGAAGTTTTAAATCAATCTAAAGTATATATGAGTAAACTTGGTCTGACAGTTACCAATGCTTAAT
CAGTGAGGCACCTATCTCAGCGATCTGTCTATTTCGTTCATCCATAGTTGCCTGACTCCCCGTCGTGTAG
ATAACTACGATACGGGAGGGCTTACCATCTGGCCCCAGTGCTGCAATGATACCGCGAGACCCACGCTCAC
CGGCTCCAGATTTATCAGCAATAAACCAGCCAGCCGGAAGGGCCGAGCGCAGAAGTGGTCCTGCAACTTT
ATCCGCCTCCATCCAGTCTATTAATTGTTGCCGGGAAGCTAGAGTAAGTAGTTCGCCAGTTAATAGTTTG
CGCAACGTTGTTGCCATTGCTACAGGCATCGTGGTGTCACGCTCGTCGTTTGGTATGGCTTCATTCAGCT
CCGGTTCCCAACGATCAAGGCGAGTTACATGATCCCCCATGTTGTGCAAAAAAGCGGTTAGCTCCTTCGG
TCCTCCGATCGTTGTCAGAAGTAAGTTGGCCGCAGTGTTATCACTCATGGTTATGGCAGCACTGCATAAT
TCTCTTACTGTCATGCCATCCGTAAGATGCTTTTCTGTGACTGGTGAGTACTCAACCAAGTCATTCTGAG
AATAGTGTATGCGGCGACCGAGTTGCTCTTGCCCGGCGTCAATACGGGATAATACCGCGCCACATAGCAG
AACTTTAAAAGTGCTCATCATTGGAAAACGTTCTTCGGGGCGAAAACTCTCAAGGATCTTACCGCTGTTG
AGATCCAGTTCGATGTAACCCACTCGTGCACCCAACTGATCTTCAGCATCTTTTACTTTCACCAGCGTTT
CTGGGTGAGCAAA
