Features (pLannotate 1.2.2; 15 found; start..end, strand, type, name):
    184..527     -  promoter       TEF promoter: Ashbya gossypii TEF promoter
    640..658     -  promoter       SP6 promoter: promoter for bacteriophage SP6 RNA polymerase
    721..772     -  misc_feature   bom (fragment): basis of mobility region from pBR322
    874..909     -  CDS            rop (fragment): Rop protein, which maintains plasmids at low copy number; rop
   1004..1108    +  promoter       AmpR promoter: bla
   1109..1969    +  CDS            AmpR: β-lactamase; bla; confers resistance to ampicillin, carbenicillin, and related antibiotics
   2140..2728    +  rep_origin     ori: high-copy-number ColE1/pMB1/pBR322/pUC origin of replication
   2911..2964    +  CDS            lacI (fragment): lac repressor; lacI; The lac repressor binds to the lac operator to inhibit transcription in E. coli. This inhibition can be relieved by adding lactose or isopropyl-β-D-thiogalactopyranoside (IPTG).
   2986..3004    +  promoter       T7 promoter: promoter for bacteriophage T7 RNA polymerase
   3084..3725    -  CDS            Enhanced Cyan-Emitting GFP (fragment): Enhanced Cyan-Emitting GFP is a basic (constitutively fluorescent) cyan fluorescent protein published in 2002, derived from Aequorea victoria.
   3720..3815    -  CDS            KAR2 (fragment): BIP_YEAST - Also known as GRP78 From Saccharomyces cerevisiae (strain ATCC 204508 / S288c) (Baker's yeast).
   3884..3970    +  CDS            YL230_YEAST (fragment): Protein uncertain: Swiss-Prot protein existence level 5. From Saccharomyces cerevisiae (strain ATCC 204508 / S288c) (Baker's yeast).
   4502..4519    -  tRNA           ileX (fragment): E. coli tRNA-Ile recognizing AUA; ileX
   4670..4867    -  terminator     TEF terminator: Ashbya gossypii TEF terminator
   4875..177     -  CDS            NrsR (fragment) (across the origin): nourseothricin acetyltransferase; Streptomyces noursei nat1; confers resistance to nourseothricin
>Addgene plasmid #86421 | pSJ1726 (pFA6-NATMX-CDC42pr-KAR2SS-GFP1-10) | addgene full sequence | sequence record 172609 | Addgene NGS Result
GGGGAACACCTTGGTCAGGGGCGGGTCCACCGGCACCTCCCGCAGGGTGAAGCCGTCCCCGGTGGCGGTG
ACGCGGAAGACGGTGTCGGTGGTGAAGGACCCATCCAGTGCCTCGATGGCCTCGGCGTCCCCCGGGACAC
TGGTGCGGTACCGGTAAGCCGTGTCGTCAAGAGTGGTACCCATGGTTGTTTATGTTCGGATGTGATGTGA
GAACTGTATCCTAGCAAGATTTTAAAAGGAAGTATATGAAAGAAGAACCTCAGTGGCAAATCCTAACCTT
TTATATTTCTCTACAGGGGCGCGGCGTGGGGACAATTCAACGCGTCTGTGAGGGGAGCGTTTCCCTGCTC
GCAGGTCTGCAGCGAGGAGCCGTAATTTTTGCTTCGCGCCGTGCGGCCATCAAAATGTATGGATGCAAAT
GATTATACATGGGGATGTATGGGCTAAATGTACGGGCGACAGTCACATCATGCCCCTGAGCTGCGCACGT
CAAGACTGTCAAGGAGGGTATTCTGGGCCTCCATGTCGCTGGCCGGGTGACCCGGCGGGGACGAGGCAAG
CTAAACAGATCTGGCGCGCCTTAATTAACCCGGGGATCCGTCGACCTGCAGCGTACGAAGCTTCAGCTGG
CGGCCGCGTTCTATAGTGTCACCTAAATCGTATGTGTATGATACATAAGGTTATGTATTAATTGTAGCCG
CGTTCTAACGACAATATGTCCATATGGTGCACTCTCAGTACAATCTGCTCTGATGCCGCATAGTTAAGCC
AGCCCCGACACCCGCCAACACCCGCTGACGCGCCCTGACGGGCTTGTCTGCTCCCGGCATCCGCTTACAG
ACAAGCTGTGACCGTCTCCGGGAGCTGCATGTGTCAGAGGTTTTCACCGTCATCACCGAAACGCGCGAGA
CGAAAGGGCCTCGTGATACGCCTATTTTTATAGGTTAATGTCATGATAATAATGGTTTCTTAGACGTCAG
GTGGCACTTTTCGGGGAAATGTGCGCGGAACCCCTATTTGTTTATTTTTCTAAATACATTCAAATATGTA
TCCGCTCATGAGACAATAACCCTGATAAATGCTTCAATAATATTGAAAAAGGAAGAGTATGAGTATTCAA
CATTTCCGTGTCGCCCTTATTCCCTTTTTTGCGGCATTTTGCCTTCCTGTTTTTGCTCACCCAGAAACGC
TGGTGAAAGTAAAAGATGCTGAAGATCAGTTGGGTGCACGAGTGGGTTACATCGAACTGGATCTCAACAG
CGGTAAGATCCTTGAGAGTTTTCGCCCCGAAGAACGTTTTCCAATGATGAGCACTTTTAAAGTTCTGCTA
TGTGGCGCGGTATTATCCCGTATTGACGCCGGGCAAGAGCAACTCGGTCGCCGCATACACTATTCTCAGA
ATGACTTGGTTGAGTACTCACCAGTCACAGAAAAGCATCTTACGGATGGCATGACAGTAAGAGAATTATG
CAGTGCTGCCATAACCATGAGTGATAACACTGCGGCCAACTTACTTCTGACAACGATCGGAGGACCGAAG
GAGCTAACCGCTTTTTTGCACAACATGGGGGATCATGTAACTCGCCTTGATCGTTGGGAACCGGAGCTGA
ATGAAGCCATACCAAACGACGAGCGTGACACCACGATGCCTGTAGCAATGGCAACAACGTTGCGCAAACT
ATTAACTGGCGAACTACTTACTCTAGCTTCCCGGCAACAATTAATAGACTGGATGGAGGCGGATAAAGTT
GCAGGACCACTTCTGCGCTCGGCCCTTCCGGCTGGCTGGTTTATTGCTGATAAATCTGGAGCCGGTGAGC
GTGGGTCTCGCGGTATCATTGCAGCACTGGGGCCAGATGGTAAGCCCTCCCGTATCGTAGTTATCTACAC
GACGGGGAGTCAGGCAACTATGGATGAACGAAATAGACAGATCGCTGAGATAGGTGCCTCACTGATTAAG
CATTGGTAACTGTCAGACCAAGTTTACTCATATATACTTTAGATTGATTTAAAACTTCATTTTTAATTTA
AAAGGATCTAGGTGAAGATCCTTTTTGATAATCTCATGACCAAAATCCCTTAACGTGAGTTTTCGTTCCA
CTGAGCGTCAGACCCCGTAGAAAAGATCAAAGGATCTTCTTGAGATCCTTTTTTTCTGCGCGTAATCTGC
TGCTTGCAAACAAAAAAACCACCGCTACCAGCGGTGGTTTGTTTGCCGGATCAAGAGCTACCAACTCTTT
TTCCGAAGGTAACTGGCTTCAGCAGAGCGCAGATACCAAATACTGTTCTTCTAGTGTAGCCGTAGTTAGG
CCACCACTTCAAGAACTCTGTAGCACCGCCTACATACCTCGCTCTGCTAATCCTGTTACCAGTGGCTGCT
GCCAGTGGCGATAAGTCGTGTCTTACCGGGTTGGACTCAAGACGATAGTTACCGGATAAGGCGCAGCGGT
CGGGCTGAACGGGGGGTTCGTGCACACAGCCCAGCTTGGAGCGAACGACCTACACCGAACTGAGATACCT
ACAGCGTGAGCTATGAGAAAGCGCCACGCTTCCCGAAGGGAGAAAGGCGGACAGGTATCCGGTAAGCGGC
AGGGTCGGAACAGGAGAGCGCACGAGGGAGCTTCCAGGGGGAAACGCCTGGTATCTTTATAGTCCTGTCG
GGTTTCGCCACCTCTGACTTGAGCGTCGATTTTTGTGATGCTCGTCAGGGGGGCGGAGCCTATGGAAAAA
CGCCAGCAACGCGGCCTTTTTACGGTTCCTGGCCTTTTGCTGGCCTTTTGCTCACATGTTCTTTCCTGCG
TTATCCCCTGATTCTGTGGATAACCGTATTACCGCCTTTGAGTGAGCTGATACCGCTCGCCGCAGCCGAA
CGACCGAGCGCAGCGAGTCAGTGAGCGAGGAAGCGGAAGAGCGCCCAATACGCAAACCGCCTCTCCCCGC
GCGTTGGCCGATTCATTAATGCAGGTTAACCTGGCTTATCGAAATTAATACGACTCACTATAGGGAGACC
GGCAGATCCGCGGCCGCATAGGCCACTAGTGGATCTGATATCATCGATGAGAACCACCACCAGAACCACC
ACCTTTTTCATTTGGATCTTTAGACAAAACAGTTTGAGTAGACAAATAATGATTATCTGGCAACAAAACT
GGACCATCACCAATTGGAGTATTTTGTTGATAATGATCAGCCAATTGAACAGAACCATCTTCAACATTAT
GTCTAACAGTAAAATTAGCTTTAATACCATTCTTTTGTTTATCAGCAGTAATATAAACATTATGAGAATT
AAAATTATATTCCAATTTATGACCCAAAATATTACCATCTTCTTTAAAATCAGTACCTTTCAATTCAATT
CTATTAACCAAAGTATCACCTTCAAATTTAACAACAGCTCTAGTTTTATATTTACCATCATCTTTAAAAG
AAATAGTTCTTTCTTGAACATAACCTTCTGGCATAGCAGATTTAAAAAAATCATGTTGTTTCATATGATC
TGGATATCTAGAAAAACATTGAACACCATAAGTCAAAGTAGTAACCAAAGTTGGCCATGGAACTGGCAAT
TTACCAGTAGTACAAATAAATTTCAAAGTCAATTTACCAATAGTAGCATCACCTTCACCTTCACCTCTAA
CAGAAAATTTATGACCATTAACATCACCATCCAATTCAACCAAAATTGGAACAACACCAGTAAACAATTC
TTCACCTTTAGACATGGATAAAGGTAATATTACCACGAAAAGGGCGTACAGGACCACGGAGAGTGGTACC
AGCAGCTTGCCAGCGCTTAGTCTGTTGAAAAACATGGTATGTTTGATACGCTTTTTCCCTTGAGACTACT
CTTGGGGACTTTAAAAAAGTAAAACAGTTCCTTTGTGGAAGAGCTAATACGTTTATTTCTTGTTTTATAA
GTTTTGCTTCTCTAATTCGTTTGTTAACCTATCTCCTCAGGAAAATAGAATAGTATAATAAATAACGAAT
ATAATTTTTTGCGACAAAGGAAACCTATTGCAAAAAGTGAAGAATGACAGAGAAGGATAATCAGTATATC
TCGGTACACCTGGAACCTATTTATCAAAACGCTGCTCTTGCCTTTTCCAAGAATCGCGTCTATCATCGAT
CAATCAACCTTGTTTGCTTTTTTTTATCACTTTTTCCCGTATCTTGTTTCGTTTGGAAGGGCCCAATGGA
AGCAGTATTACCCGTATTGAATGACCCTTGAATCGACGGTGGAAGACATCTTTAATGCGATGTTTAGAAG
ACAATGTGCCGTATTTACCTGTATATGTGGATTATCTAACAGTCTACAATACAAAATTAGGTGTAACGTA
GCTACAACAGTTGATAGAAATAATGCAACTTTTTTTAAAAAAAAAAGAGAAAGTGCTCGAGGTGGGGATT
GAACCCACGACGGTCGCGTTGCTTTTAAAGGCCTGTTTGAAAGGTCTTTGGCACAGAAACTTCGGAAACC
GAATGTTGCTATAAGCACGAAGCTCTAACCACTGAGCTACACGAGCATTTTCGAAAGAGACGTAAATTAA
ATTGTTATTTATACCGTAGATGATTGTTTTTCACGAAATTACCCTTTTGAGTTCCGGCCTGTCTAGAGCG
GCGAGCTCGTTTTCGACACTGGATGGCGGCGTTAGTATCGAATCGACAGCAGTATAGCGACCAGCATTCA
CATACGATTGACGCATGATATTACTTTCTGCGCACTTAACTTCGCATCTGGGCAGATGATGTCGAGGCGA
AAAAAAATATAAATCACGCTAACATTTGATTAAAATAGAACAACTACAATATAAAAAAACTATACAAATG
ACAAGTTCTTGAAAACAAGAATCTTTTTATTGTCAGTACTGATTAGGGGCAGGGCATGCTCATGTAGAGC
GCCTGCTCGCCGTCCGAGGCGGTGCCGTCGTACAGGGCGGTGTCCAGGCCGCAGAGGGTGAACCCCATCC
GCCGGTACGCGTGGATCGCCGGTGCGTTGACGTTGGTGACCTCCAGCCAGAGGTGCCCGGCGCCCCGCTC
GCGGGCGAACTCCGTCGCGAGCCCCATCAACGCGCGCCCGACCCCGTGCCCCCGGTGCTCCGGGGCGACC
TCGATGTCCTCGACGGTCAGCCGGCGGTTCCAGCCGGAGTACGAGACGACCACGAAGCCCGCCAGGTCGC
CGTCGTCCCCGTACGCGACGAACGTCCGGGAGTCCGGGTCGCCGTCCTCCCCGTCGTCCGATTCGTCGTC
CGATTCGTCGTC
